>Addgene plasmid #149252 | pGBW-m4046868 | addgene full sequence | sequence record 296908 | Ginkgo NGS Result
CATCGATCTCGATCCCGCGAAATTAATACGACTCACTATAGGGGAATTGTGAGCGGATAACAATTCCCCT
CTAGAAATAATTTTGTTTAACTTTAAGAAGGAGACTCTTCTATGTACACTCGCTATGTCGATAACAACTT
CTGTGGCCCTGATGGCTACCCTCTTGAGTGCATTAAAGACCTTCTAGCACGTGCTGGTAAAGCTTCATGC
ACTTTGTCCGAACAACTGGACTTTATTGACACTAAGAGGGGTGTATACTGCTGCCGTGAACATGAGCATG
AAATTGCTTGGTACACGGAACGTTCTGAAAAGAGCTATGAATTGCAGACACCTTTTGAAATTAAATTGGC
AAAGAAATTTGACACCTTCAATGGGGAATGTCCAAATTTTGTATTTCCCTTAAATTCCATAATCAAGACT
ATTCAACCAAGGGTTGAAAAGAAAAAGCTTGATGGCTTTATGGGTAGAATTCGATCTGTCTATCCAGTTG
CGTCACCAAATGAATGCAACCAAATGTGCCTTTCAACTCTCATGAAGTGTGATCATTGTGGTGAAACTTC
ATGGCAGACGGGCGATTTTGTTAAAGCCACTTGCGAATTTTGTGGCACTGAGAATTTGACTAAAGAAGGT
GCCACTACTTGTGGTTACTTACCCCAAAATGCTGTTGTTAAAATTTATTGTCCAGCATGTCACAATTCAG
AAGTAGGACCTGAGCATAGTCTTGCCGAATACCATAATGAATCTGGCTTGAAAACCATTCTTCGTAAGGG
TGGTCGCACTATTGCCTTTGGAGGCTGTGTGTTCTCTTATGTTGGTTGCCATAACAAGTGTGCCTATTGG
GTTCCACGTGCTAGCGCTAACATAGGTTGTAACCATACAGGTGTTGTTGGAGAAGGTTCCGAAGGTCTTA
ATGACAACCTTCTTGAAATACTCCAAAAAGAGAAAGTCAACATCAATATTGTTGGTGACTTTAAACTTAA
TGAAGAGATCGCCATTATTTTGGCATCTTTTTCTGCTTCCACAAGTGCTTTTGTGGAAACTGTGAAAGGT
TTGGATTATAAAGCATTCAAACAAATTGTTGAATCCTGTGGTAATTTTAAAGTTACAAAAGGAAAAGCTA
AAAAAGGTGCCTGGAATATTGGTGAACAGAAATCAATACTGAGTCCTCTTTATGCATTTGCATCAGAGGC
TGCTCGTGTTGTACGATCAATTTTCTCCCGCACTCTTGAAACTGCTCAAAATTCTGTGCGTGTTTTACAG
AAGGCCGCTATAACAATACTAGATGGAATTTCACAGTATTCACTGAGACTCATTGATGCTATGATGTTCA
CATCTGATTTGGCTACTAACAATCTAGTTGTAATGGCCTACATTACAGGTGGTGTTGTTCAGTTGACTTC
GCAGTGGCTAACTAACATCTTTGGCACTGTTTATGAAAAACTCAAACCCGTCCTTGATTGGCTTGAAGAG
AAGTTTAAGGAAGGTGTAGAGTTTCTTAGAGACGGTTGGGAAATTGTTAAATTTATCTCAACCTGTGCTT
GTGAAATTGTCGGTGGACAAATTGTCACCTGTGCAAAGGAAATTAAGGAGAGTGTTCAGACATTCTTTAA
GCTTGTAAATAAATTTTTGGCTTTGTGTGCTGACTCTATCATTATTGGTGGAGCTAAACTTAAAGCCTTG
AATTTAGGTGAAACATTTGTCACGCACTCAAAGGGATTGTACAGAAAGTGTGTTAAATCCAGAGAAGAAA
CTGGCCTACTCATGCCTCTAAAAGCCCCAAAAGAAATTATCTTCTTAGAGGGAGAAACACTTCCCACAGA
AGTGTTAACAGAGGAAGTTGTCTTGAAAACTGGTGATTTACAACCATTAGAACAACCTACTAGTGAAGCT
GTTGAAGCTCCATTGGTTGGTACACCAGTTTGTATTAACGGGCTTATGTTGCTCGAAATCAAAGACACAG
AAAAGTACTGTGCCCTTGCACCTAATATGATGGTAACAAACAATACCTTCACACTCAAAGGCGAGAACCT
GTACTTTCAAAGCTACCCGTATGACGTTCCTGATTATGCCTAACCGGCTTATCGGTCAGTTTCACCTGAT
TTACGTAAAAACCCGCTTCGGCGGGTTTTTGCTTTTGGAGGGGCAGAAAGATGAATGACTGTCCACGACG
CTATACCCAAAAGAAAAAGCTTGAGATCCTTTTTTTCTGCGCGTAATCTGCTGCTTGCAAACAAAAAAAC
CACCGCTACCAGCGGTGGTTTGTTTGCCGGATCAAGAGCTACCAACTCTTTTTCCGAAGGTAACTGGCTT
CAGCAGAGCGCAGATACCAAATACTGTTCTTCTAGTGTAGCCGTAGTTAGGCCACCACTTCAAGAACTCT
GTAGCACCGCCTACATACCTCGCTCTGCTAATCCTGTTACCAGTGGCTGCTGCCAGTGGCGATAAGTCGT
GTCTTACCGGGTTGGACTCAAGACGATAGTTACCGGATAAGGCGCAGCGGTCGGGCTGAACGGGGGGTTC
GTGCACACAGCCCAGCTTGGAGCGAACGACCTACACCGAACTGAGATACCTACAGCGTGAGCTATGAGAA
AGCGCCACGCTTCCCGAAGGGAGAAAGGCGGACAGGTATCCGGTAAGCGGCAGGGTCGGAACAGGAGAGC
GCACGAGGGAGCTTCCAGGGGGAAACGCCTGGTATCTTTATAGTCCTGTCGGGTTTCGCCACCTCTGACT
TGAGCGTCGATTTTTGTGATGCTCGTCAGGGGGGCGGAGCCTATGGAAATTGATCGGGCACGTAAGAGGT
TCCAACTTTCACCATAATGAAATAAGATCACTACCGGGCGTATTTTTTGAGTTATCGAGATTTTCAGGAG
CTAAGGAAGCTAAAATGGAGAAAAAAATCACTGGATATACCACCGTTGATATATCCCAATGGCATCGTAA
AGAACATTTTGAGGCATTTCAGTCAGTTGCTCAATGTACCTATAACCAGACCGTTCAGCTGGATATTACG
GCCTTTTTAAAGACCGTAAAGAAAAATAAGCACAAGTTTTATCCGGCCTTTATTCACATTCTTGCCCGCC
TGATGAATGCTCATCCGGAATTTCGTATGGCAATGAAAGACGGTGAGCTGGTGATATGGGATAGTGTTCA
CCCTTGTTACACCGTTTTCCATGAGCAAACTGAAACGTTTTCATCGCTCTGGAGTGAATACCACGACGAT
TTCCGGCAGTTTCTACACATATATTCGCAAGATGTGGCGTGTTACGGTGAAAACCTGGCCTATTTCCCTA
AAGGGTTTATTGAGAATATGTTTTTCGTTTCAGCCAATCCCTGGGTGAGTTTCACCAGTTTTGATTTAAA
CGTGGCCAATATGGACAACTTCTTCGCCCCCGTTTTCACCATGGGCAAATATTATACGCAAGGCGACAAG
GTGCTGATGCCGCTGGCGATTCAGGTTCATCATGCCGTTTGTGATGGCTTCCATGTCGGCAGAATGCTTA
ATGAATTACAACAGTACTGCGATGAGTGGCAGGGCGGGGCGTAATTTGATATCGAGCTCGCTTGGACTCC
TGTTGATAGATCCAGTAATGACCTCAGAACTCCATCTGGATTTGTTCAGAACGCTCGGTTGCCGCCGGGC
GTTTTTTATTGGT
Features (pLannotate 1.2.2; 8 found; start..end, strand, type, name):
     24..42      +  promoter       T7 promoter: promoter for bacteriophage T7 RNA polymerase
     43..67      +  protein_bind   lac operator: The lac repressor binds to the lac operator to inhibit transcription in E. coli. This inhibition can be relieved by adding lactose or isopropyl-β-D-thiogalactopyranoside (IPTG). lac repressor encoded by lacI
     82..104     +  RBS            RBS: efficient ribosome binding site from bacteriophage T7 gene 10 (Olins and Rangwala, 1989)
    115..2022    +  CDS            R1A_SARS2 (fragment): Experimental evidence at protein level: Swiss-Prot protein existence level 1. [Non-structural protein 10]: Plays a pivotal role in viral transcription by stimulating both nsp14 3'-5' exoribonuclease and nsp16 2'-O-methyltransferase activities. Therefore plays an essential role in viral mRNAs cap methylation. From Severe acute respiratory syndrome coronavirus 2 (2019-nCoV) (SARS-CoV-2).
   2191..2779    +  rep_origin     ori: high-copy-number ColE1/pMB1/pBR322/pUC origin of replication
   2787..2884    +  promoter       cat promoter: promoter of the E. coli cat gene encoding chloramphenicol acetyltransferase
   2885..3541    +  CDS            cat: CAT_ECOLX - Experimental evidence at protein level: Swiss-Prot protein existence level 1. This enzyme is an effector of chloramphenicol resistance in bacteria. From Escherichia coli. This protein is used as a marker in many commonly used cloning vectors, such as pACYC184.
   3615..3649    +  terminator     lambda t0 terminator: minimal transcription terminator from phage lambda (Scholtissek and Grosse, 1987)
