[The description below was written by a language model from this plasmid's Addgene catalogue record and pLannotate feature annotations shown in this document.]
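Description:
pGBW-m4046868 is a compact, high-copy bacterial expression plasmid for producing the SARS-CoV-2 non-structural protein 2 (nsp2) in E. coli. The minimal backbone (about 1.5 kb) consists of little more than a ColE1/pUC-type origin of replication and a chloramphenicol acetyltransferase (cat) gene driven by its own promoter and followed by a lambda t0 terminator. Propagation therefore relies on chloramphenicol selection. The full sequence record is 3,653 nt. The depositor notes that the sequencing used for quality control may not cover the entire plasmid.

The expression cassette follows the classic T7/lac design. A T7 promoter is immediately followed by a lac operator, then the efficient ribosome binding site from phage T7 gene 10 and an ATG start codon leading into the wild-type nsp2 coding sequence of roughly 1.9 kb. Transcription requires T7 RNA polymerase, so expression needs a host that supplies that polymerase. The lac operator allows repression by LacI and induction with IPTG, but no lacI gene is annotated on the plasmid, so the repressor would have to come from the host.

The automated annotation identifies the insert as a fragment of the viral replicase polyprotein 1a. The nsp10 function quoted in that annotation is generic polyprotein text and does not describe this insert, which the catalogue entry identifies as nsp2 from the ORF1ab gene. The catalogue also records a C-terminal HA epitope tag attached through a cleavable TEV protease site, which would allow detection or immunocapture and subsequent tag removal. These elements are not separately annotated in the feature table, and neither is a terminator downstream of the coding sequence. The construct is suited to recombinant production of nsp2 for biochemical or structural studies.
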