Addgene plasmid #149252: pGBW-m4046868
Purpose: Bacterial expression plasmid for SARS-CoV-2 nsp2
Depositing lab: Ginkgo Bioworks & Benjie Chen.
Backbone
  Vector backbone: ori-013 - marker | cmR
  Backbone size w/o insert (bp): 1462
  Vector type: Bacterial Expression
Growth in bacteria
  Bacterial resistance: Chloramphenicol, 25 μg/mL
  Growth temperature: 30°C
  Growth strain: DH5alpha
  Copy number: High Copy
Gene/Insert
  Gene/Insert name: SARS-CoV-2 nsp2
  Species: Escherichia coli str. K-12 substr. MG1655; Severe acute respiratory syndrome coronavirus 2
  Insert size (bp): 1907
  Mutation: wt
  Entrez Gene: ORF1ab (a.k.a. GU280_gp01)
  Promoter: Promoter | pT7 ; Operator | lacO ; RBS | T7_rbs ; Start Codon | ATG
  Tag / fusion protein: Cleavable TEV;HA (C terminal on backbone)
  Cloning method: Unknown
Resource information
  A portion of this plasmid was derived from a plasmid made by: GinkgoBioworks
Depositor comments: NCBI Reference Sequence: YP_009725298.1 NGS used for QC was performed by Ginkgo and may not fully cover the entire plasmid.
How to cite: pGBW-m4046868 was a gift from Ginkgo Bioworks & Benjie Chen (Addgene plasmid # 149252)
